>Addgene plasmid #107118 | pET21d-colEdes10/Imdes10 | addgene full sequence | sequence record 204349 | Addgene NGS Result
AAAGATCAAAGGATCTTCTTGAGATCCTTTTTTTCTGCGCGTAATCTGCTGCTTGCAAACAAAAAAACCA
CCGCTACCAGCGGTGGTTTGTTTGCCGGATCAAGAGCTACCAACTCTTTTTCCGAAGGTAACTGGCTTCA
GCAGAGCGCAGATACCAAATACTGTCCTTCTAGTGTAGCCGTAGTTAGGCCACCACTTCAAGAACTCTGT
AGCACCGCCTACATACCTCGCTCTGCTAATCCTGTTACCAGTGGCTGCTGCCAGTGGCGATAAGTCGTGT
CTTACCGGGTTGGACTCAAGACGATAGTTACCGGATAAGGCGCAGCGGTCGGGCTGAACGGGGGGTTCGT
GCACACAGCCCAGCTTGGAGCGAACGACCTACACCGAACTGAGATACCTACAGCGTGAGCTATGAGAAAG
CGCCACGCTTCCCGAAGGGAGAAAGGCGGACAGGTATCCGGTAAGCGGCAGGGTCGGAACAGGAGAGCGC
ACGAGGGAGCTTCCAGGGGGAAACGCCTGGTATCTTTATAGTCCTGTCGGGTTTCGCCACCTCTGACTTG
AGCGTCGATTTTTGTGATGCTCGTCAGGGGGGCGGAGCCTATGGAAAAACGCCAGCAACGCGGCCTTTTT
ACGGTTCCTGGCCTTTTGCTGGCCTTTTGCTCACATGTTCTTTCCTGCGTTATCCCCTGATTCTGTGGAT
AACCGTATTACCGCCTTTGAGTGAGCTGATACCGCTCGCCGCAGCCGAACGACCGAGCGCAGCGAGTCAG
TGAGCGAGGAAGCGGAAGAGCGCCTGATGCGGTATTTTCTCCTTACGCATCTGTGCGGTATTTCACACCG
CAATGGTGCACTCTCAGTACAATCTGCTCTGATGCCGCATAGTTAAGCCAGTATACACTCCGCTATCGCT
ACGTGACTGGGTCATGGCTGCGCCCCGACACCCGCCAACACCCGCTGACGCGCCCTGACGGGCTTGTCTG
CTCCCGGCATCCGCTTACAGACAAGCTGTGACCGTCTCCGGGAGCTGCATGTGTCAGAGGTTTTCACCGT
CATCACCGAAACGCGCGAGGCAGCTGCGGTAAAGCTCATCAGCGTGGTCGTGAAGCGATTCACAGATGTC
TGCCTGTTCATCCGCGTCCAGCTCGTTGAGTTTCTCCAGAAGCGTTAATGTCTGGCTTCTGATAAAGCGG
GCCATGTTAAGGGCGGTTTTTTCCTGTTTGGTCACTGATGCCTCCGTGTAAGGGGGATTTCTGTTCATGG
GGGTAATGATACCGATGAAACGAGAGAGGATGCTCACGATACGGGTTACTGATGATGAACATGCCCGGTT
ACTGGAACGTTGTGAGGGTAAACAACTGGCGGTATGGATGCGGCGGGACCAGAGAAAAATCACTCAGGGT
CAATGCCAGCGCTTCGTTAATACAGATGTAGGTGTTCCACAGGGTAGCCAGCAGCATCCTGCGATGCAGA
TCCGGAACATAATGGTGCAGGGCGCTGACTTCCGCGTTTCCAGACTTTACGAAACACGGAAACCGAAGAC
CATTCATGTTGTTGCTCAGGTCGCAGACGTTTTGCAGCAGCAGTCGCTTCACGTTCGCTCGCGTATCGGT
GATTCATTCTGCTAACCAGTAAGGCAACCCCGCCAGCCTAGCCGGGTCCTCAACGACAGGAGCACGATCA
TGCGCACCCGTGGGGCCGCCATGCCGGCGATAATGGCCTGCTTCTCGCCGAAACGTTTGGTGGCGGGACC
AGTGACGAAGGCTTGAGCGAGGGCGTGCAAGATTCCGAATACCGCAAGCGACAGGCCGATCATCGTCGCG
CTCCAGCGAAAGCGGTCCTCGCCGAAAATGACCCAGAGCGCTGCCGGCACCTGTCCTACGAGTTGCATGA
TAAAGAAGACAGTCATAAGTGCGGCGACGATAGTCATGCCCCGCGCCCACCGGAAGGAGCTGACTGGGTT
GAAGGCTCTCAAGGGCATCGGTCGAGATCCCGGTGCCTAATGAGTGAGCTAACTTACATTAATTGCGTTG
CGCTCACTGCCCGCTTTCCAGTCGGGAAACTGTCGTGCCAGCTGCATTAATGAATCGGCCAACGCGCGGG
GAGAGGCGGTTTGCGTATTGGGCGCCAGGGTGGTTTTTCTTTTCACCAGTGAGACGGGCAACAGCTGATT
GCCCTTCACCGCCTGGCCCTGAGAGAGTTGCAGCAAGCGGTCCACGCTGGTTTGCCCCAGCAGGCGAAAA
TCCTGTTTGATGGTGGTTAACGGCGGGATATAACATGAGCTGTCTTCGGTATCGTCGTATCCCACTACCG
AGATATCCGCACCAACGCGCAGCCCGGACTCGGTAATGGCGCGCATTGCGCCCAGCGCCATCTGATCGTT
GGCAACCAGCATCGCAGTGGGAACGATGCCCTCATTCAGCATTTGCATGGTTTGTTGAAAACCGGACATG
GCACTCCAGTCGCCTTCCCGTTCCGCTATCGGCTGAATTTGATTGCGAGTGAGATATTTATGCCAGCCAG
CCAGACGCAGACGCGCCGAGACAGAACTTAATGGGCCCGCTAACAGCGCGATTTGCTGGTGACCCAATGC
GACCAGATGCTCCACGCCCAGTCGCGTACCGTCTTCATGGGAGAAAATAATACTGTTGATGGGTGTCTGG
TCAGAGACATCAAGAAATAACGCCGGAACATTAGTGCAGGCAGCTTCCACAGCAATGGCATCCTGGTCAT
CCAGCGGATAGTTAATGATCAGCCCACTGACGCGTTGCGCGAGAAGATTGTGCACCGCCGCTTTACAGGC
TTCGACGCCGCTTCGTTCTACCATCGACACCACCACGCTGGCACCCAGTTGATCGGCGCGAGATTTAATC
GCCGCGACAATTTGCGACGGCGCGTGCAGGGCCAGACTGGAGGTGGCAACGCCAATCAGCAACGACTGTT
TGCCCGCCAGTTGTTGTGCCACGCGGTTGGGAATGTAATTCAGCTCCGCCATCGCCGCTTCCACTTTTTC
CCGCGTTTTCGCAGAAACGTGGCTGGCCTGGTTCACCACGCGGGAAACGGTCTGATAAGAGACACCGGCA
TACTCTGCGACATCGTATAACGTTACTGGTTTCACATTCACCACCCTGAATTGACTCTCTTCCGGGCGCT
ATCATGCCATACCGCGAAAGGTTTTGCGCCATTCGATGGTGTCCGGGATCTCGACGCTCTCCCTTATGCG
ACTCCTGCATTAGGAAGCAGCCCAGTAGTAGGTTGAGGCCGTTGAGCACCGCCGCCGCAAGGAATGGTGC
ATGCAAGGAGATGGCGCCCAACAGTCCCCCGGCCACGGGGCCTGCCACCATACCCACGCCGAAACAAGCG
CTCATGAGCCCGAAGTGGCGAGCCCGATCTTCCCCATCGGTGATGTCGGCGATATAGGCGCCAGCAACCG
CACCTGTGGCGCCGGTGATGCCGGCCACGATGCGTCCGGCGTAGAGGATCGAGATCTCGATCCCGCGAAA
TTAATACGACTCACTATAGGGGAATTGTGAGCGGATAACAATTCCCCTCTAGAAATAATTTTGTTTAACT
TTAAGAAGGAGATATACCATGGAGAGTAAACGGAATAAGCCAGGGAAGGCGACAGGTAAAGGTAAACCAG
TTGGTGATAAATGGCTGGATGATGCAGGTAAAGATTCAGGAGCGCCAATTCCAGATCGCATTGCTGATAA
GTTGCGTGATAAAGAATTTAAAAACTTTGACGATTTCCGGAAGAAATTCTGGGAAGAAGTGTCAAAAGAT
CCCGATCTTAGTAAGCAATTTAAAGGCGCAAATCAAGATTCAATTAAGCAAGGACAAGCACCTTTTGCAA
GGTCAAAAGACCAAGTAGGTGGTAGGAGGACATTTGAATTACATCATGATAAACCAATCAGTCAGGATGG
TGGTGTCTATGATATGAATAATATCAGAGTGACCACACCTAAGCGACATATTGATATTCATCGGGGTAAG
TAAAAATGGAACTGAAACATAGTATTAGTGATTATACCGAGGCTGAATTTCTGGAGTTTGTAAAAAAAAT
AATTGCTACCAATGATGAAACCCAGCAGCGCGCTCTGGTGGATGAGTTTGAGCGATTAACTGAGCACCCA
GACGGTTCAGATCTGATTTATTATCCTCGCGATGACAGGGAAGATAGTCCTGAAGGGATTGTCAAGGAAA
TTAAAGAATGGCGAGCTGCTAACGGTAAGTCAGGATTTAAACAGGGCCTCGAGCACCACCACCACCACCA
CTGAGATCCGGCTGCTAACAAAGCCCGAAAGGAAGCTGAGTTGGCTGCTGCCACCGCTGAGCAATAACTA
GCATAACCCCTTGGGGCCTCTAAACGGGTCTTGAGGGGTTTTTTGCTGAAAGGAGGAACTATATCCGGAT
TGGCGAATGGG
[124 nt withheld, positions 4422-4545]
C
[91 nt withheld, positions 4547-4637]
A
[49 nt withheld, positions 4639-4687]
CCTTTGACGTTGGAGTCCACGTTCTTTAATAGTGGACTCTTGTTCCAAACTGGAACAACACTCAACCCTA
TCTCGGTCTATTCTTTTGATTTATAAGGGATTTTGCCGATTTCGGCCTATTGGTTAAAAAATGAGCTGAT
TTAACAAAAATTTAACGCGAATTTTAACAAAATATTAACGCTTACAATTTAGGTGGCACTTTTCGGGGAA
ATGTGCGCGGAACCCCTATTTGTTTATTTTTCTAAATACATTCAAATATGTATCCGCTCATGAGACAATA
ACCCTGATAAATGCTTCAATAATATTGAAAAAGGAAGAGTATGAGTATTCAACATTTCCGTGTCGCCCTT
ATTCCCTTTTTTGCGGCATTTTGCCTTCCTGTTTTTGCTCACCCAGAAACGCTGGTGAAAGTAAAAGATG
CTGAAGATCAGTTGGGTGCACGAGTGGGTTACATCGAACTGGATCTCAACAGCGGTAAGATCCTTGAGAG
TTTTCGCCCCGAAGAACGTTTTCCAATGATGAGCACTTTTAAAGTTCTGCTATGTGGCGCGGTATTATCC
CGTATTGACGCCGGGCAAGAGCAACTCGGTCGCCGCATACACTATTCTCAGAATGACTTGGTTGAGTACT
CACCAGTCACAGAAAAGCATCTTACGGATGGCATGACAGTAAGAGAATTATGCAGTGCTGCCATAACCAT
GAGTGATAACACTGCGGCCAACTTACTTCTGACAACGATCGGAGGACCGAAGGAGCTAACCGCTTTTTTG
CACAACATGGGGGATCATGTAACTCGCCTTGATCGTTGGGAACCGGAGCTGAATGAAGCCATACCAAACG
ACGAGCGTGACACCACGATGCCTGCAGCAATGGCAACAACGTTGCGCAAACTATTAACTGGCGAACTACT
TACTCTAGCTTCCCGGCAACAATTAATAGACTGGATGGAGGCGGATAAAGTTGCAGGACCACTTCTGCGC
TCGGCCCTTCCGGCTGGCTGGTTTATTGCTGATAAATCTGGAGCCGGTGAGCGTGGGTCTCGCGGTATCA
TTGCAGCACTGGGGCCAGATGGTAAGCCCTCCCGTATCGTAGTTATCTACACGACGGGGAGTCAGGCAAC
TATGGATGAACGAAATAGACAGATCGCTGAGATAGGTGCCTCACTGATTAAGCATTGGTAACTGTCAGAC
CAAGTTTACTCATATATACTTTAGATTGATTTAAAACTTCATTTTTAATTTAAAAGGATCTAGGTGAAGA
TCCTTTTTGATAATCTCATGACCAAAATCCCTTAACGTGAGTTTTCGTTCCACTGAGCGTCAGACCCCGT
AGA
Features (pLannotate 1.2.2; 20 found; start..end, strand, type, name):
     19..607     +  rep_origin     ori: high-copy-number ColE1/pMB1/pBR322/pUC origin of replication
    793..932     -  misc_feature   bom: basis of mobility region from pBR322
   1034..1225    -  CDS            rop: Rop protein, which maintains plasmids at low copy number; rop
   1242..1622    +  CDS            YPB1_ECOLX: Protein predicted: Swiss-Prot protein existence level 4. From Escherichia coli.
   1694..1985    -  CDS            TcR (fragment): tetracycline efflux protein; tet; confers resistance to tetracycline
   2000..2021    -  protein_bind   CAP binding site: CAP binding activates transcription in the presence of cAMP. E. coli catabolite activator protein
   2034..3115    -  CDS            lacI: lac repressor; lacI; The lac repressor binds to the lac operator to inhibit transcription in E. coli. This inhibition can be relieved by adding lactose or isopropyl-β-D-thiogalactopyranoside (IPTG).
   3116..3193    -  promoter       lacI promoter: lacI
   3201..3480    -  CDS            TcR (fragment): tetracycline efflux protein; tet; confers resistance to tetracycline
   3502..3520    +  promoter       T7 promoter: promoter for bacteriophage T7 RNA polymerase
   3521..3545    +  protein_bind   lac operator: The lac repressor binds to the lac operator to inhibit transcription in E. coli. This inhibition can be relieved by adding lactose or isopropyl-β-D-thiogalactopyranoside (IPTG). lac repressor encoded by lacI
   3560..3582    +  RBS            RBS: efficient ribosome binding site from bacteriophage T7 gene 10 (Olins and Rangwala, 1989)
   3604..3990    +  CDS            col (fragment): CEA2_ECOLX - Also known as ceaB. Experimental evidence at protein level: Swiss-Prot protein existence level 1. Colicins are polypeptide toxins produced by and active against E.coli and closely related bacteria. From Escherichia coli.
   3996..4247    +  CDS            imm: IMM2_ECOLX - Also known as ceiB. Experimental evidence at protein level: Swiss-Prot protein existence level 1. This protein is able to protect a cell, which harbors the plasmid ColE2 encoding colicin E2, against colicin E2. From Escherichia coli.
   4254..4271    +  CDS            9xHis (fragment): 9xHis affinity tag
   4281..4330    +  CDS            SET1 (fragment): solubility-enhancement tag derived from T7 phage gene 10B
   4338..4385    +  terminator     T7 terminator: transcription terminator for bacteriophage T7 RNA polymerase
   4422..4850    +  rep_origin     f1 ori (sequence partly withheld): f1 bacteriophage origin of replication; arrow indicates direction of (+) strand synthesis
   4903..5007    +  promoter       AmpR promoter: bla
   5008..5868    +  CDS            AmpR: β-lactamase; bla; confers resistance to ampicillin, carbenicillin, and related antibiotics
