[The description below was written by a language model from this plasmid's Addgene catalogue record and pLannotate feature annotations shown in this document.]
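Description:
pET21d-colEdes10/Imdes10 is a bacterial expression plasmid built on the pET21d backbone for co-producing a computationally designed colicin endonuclease domain and its matching immunity protein, the pair designated des10. It replicates in E. coli from a ColE1/pMB1-type origin, with the pBR322-derived bom site and rop gene also annotated (the catalogue nevertheless lists it as high copy), and it is selected with ampicillin through the bla β-lactamase gene. An f1 origin is present as well, and short tetracycline-resistance fragments in the feature table are non-functional remnants of the pBR322 lineage.

The synthetic insert was cloned between NcoI and XhoI and sits downstream of a T7 promoter, a lac operator and the phage T7 gene 10 ribosome binding site, with a T7 terminator at the end of the unit. The backbone-encoded lacI gene supplies repressor, so expression depends on T7 RNA polymerase from the host and is inducible with IPTG. The recommended propagation strain is a tightly regulated T7 expression host, which fits a nuclease-encoding payload. The two open reading frames lie in tandem, colEdes10 first and Imdes10 second, separated by only two nucleotides. Automated annotation matches them to the colicin E2 nuclease region and its cognate immunity protein. Only the immunity protein carries the backbone-derived C-terminal hexahistidine tag. Co-expressing the immunity protein would be expected to neutralise the toxic endonuclease, and the single tag should allow the complex to be recovered by metal-affinity purification. The small "SET1" fragment annotated after the tag lies past the end of the coding sequence and is probably just a chance match in vector sequence. The plasmid comes from a study of highly specific, designed protein-interaction pairs.
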