Addgene plasmid #107118: pET21d-colEdes10/Imdes10
Purpose: plasmid for expression of computationally designed colicin endonuclease and immunity pair, des10
Depositing lab: Sarel Fleishman. Depositing organization: Weizmann Institute of Science. Publication: Ultrahigh specificity in a network of computationally designed protein-interaction pairs. Netzer R, Listov D, Lipsh R, Dym O, Albeck S, Knop O, Kleanthous C, Fleishman SJ. Nat Commun. 2018 Dec 11;9(1):5286. doi: 10.1038/s41467-018-07722-9. PubMed 30538236.
Backbone
  Vector backbone: pET21d
  Backbone size w/o insert (bp): 5440
  Vector type: Bacterial Expression
Growth in bacteria
  Bacterial resistance: Ampicillin, 100 μg/mL
  Growth temperature: 37°C
  Growth strain: T7 Express lysY/Iq (NEB)
  Copy number: High Copy
Gene/Insert
  Gene/Insert name: colEdes10/Imdes10
  Species: Synthetic
  Promoter: T7
  Tag / fusion protein: His-tag (C terminal on backbone)
  Cloning method: Restriction Enzyme; 5′ cloning site NcoI (not destroyed); 3′ cloning site XhoI (not destroyed)
  Sequencing primers: 5′ TAATACGACTCACTATAGGG; 3′ GCTAGTTATTGCTCAGCGG
Terms and licenses: Academic/Nonprofit Terms; Industry Terms: Not Available to Industry
Depositor comments: Two genes in tandem (colE, Im), separated by 2 nucleotides (AA). See partial sequences. AA sequence of colEdes10: MESKRNKPGKATGKGKPVGDKWLDDAGKDSGAPIPDRIADKLRDKEFKNFDDFRKKFWEEVSKDPDLSKQFKGANQDSIKQGQAPFARSKDQVGGRRTFELHHDKPISQDGGVYDMNNIRVTTPKRHIDIHRGK and AA sequence of Imdes10: MELKHSISDYTEAEFLEFVKKIIATNDETQQRALVDEFERLTEHPDGSDLIYYPRDDREDSPEGIVKEIKEWRAANGKSGFKQGLEHHHHHH
How to cite: pET21d-colEdes10/Imdes10 was a gift from Sarel Fleishman (Addgene plasmid # 107118 ; http://n2t.net/addgene:107118 ; RRID:Addgene_107118)
